Addgene plasmid #111692: MAC_N_RAB5A
Purpose: MAC-tagged gene expression
Depositing lab: Markku Varjosalo. Depositing organization: University of Helsinki, Institute of Biotechnology. Publication: An AP-MS- and BioID-compatible MAC-tag enables comprehensive mapping of protein interactions and subcellular localizations. Liu X, Salokas K, Tamene F, Jiu Y, Weldatsadik RG, Ohman T, Varjosalo M. Nat Commun. 2018 Mar 22;9(1):1188. doi: 10.1038/s41467-018-03523-2. PubMed 29568061.
Backbone
  Vector backbone: MAC-tag-N
  Backbone manufacturer: Markku Varjosalo, Addgene plasmid #108078
  Vector type: Mammalian Expression
Growth in bacteria
  Bacterial resistance: Ampicillin, 100 μg/mL
  Growth temperature: 37°C
  Growth strain: DH5alpha
  Copy number: High Copy
Gene/Insert
  Gene/Insert name: RAB5A (alt name: RAB5A)
  Species: H. sapiens (human)
  Entrez Gene: RAB5A (a.k.a. RAB5)
  Cloning method: Gateway Cloning
Terms and licenses: Academic/Nonprofit Terms; Industry Terms: Not Available to Industry
Depositor comments: CCSB-DFCI hORFeome collection(11003_G11)
How to cite: MAC_N_RAB5A was a gift from Markku Varjosalo (Addgene plasmid # 111692 ; http://n2t.net/addgene:111692 ; RRID:Addgene_111692)
