[The description below was written by a language model from this plasmid's Addgene catalogue record and pLannotate feature annotations shown in this document.]
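Description:
MAC_N_RAB5A is a mammalian expression plasmid of about 7 kb, built on the MAC-tag-N backbone by Gateway recombination of a human RAB5A open reading frame taken from an hORFeome collection. It is propagated in E. coli through a high-copy ColE1/pUC-type origin with ampicillin selection (AmpR under its own bla promoter). A partial f1 origin and lac promoter/operator remnants are also annotated in the backbone.

The expression cassette is driven by the CMV enhancer and promoter, followed immediately by short matches to tet operator-containing promoters. This suggests a tetracycline-regulatable CMV/TetO arrangement, although the record does not state inducibility explicitly. Downstream lies the N-terminal MAC-tag, annotated as an E. coli BirA-derived biotin ligase coding sequence, an HA epitope fragment and two Strep-Tag II matches. It is joined through an attB1 site to RAB5A, a small GTPase that regulates endosomal membrane trafficking. An attB2 site and the bGH polyadenylation signal close the cassette. The combination of a biotin ligase and Strep tags lets one fusion protein serve both proximity-dependent biotinylation (BioID) and affinity purification–mass spectrometry, while the HA epitope allows detection.

An FRT site sits directly upstream of a hygromycin resistance gene that has no annotated promoter of its own and ends in an SV40 poly(A) signal. This layout is typical of vectors designed for FLP-mediated integration into a genomic FRT landing site, where integration supplies the promoter and gives hygromycin-selectable isogenic stable lines. The stated purpose is MAC-tagged gene expression, here suited to mapping RAB5A interaction partners and subcellular localisation.
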