Features (pLannotate 1.2.2; 27 found; start..end, strand, type, name):
     26..405     +  enhancer       CMV enhancer: human cytomegalovirus immediate early enhancer
    406..609     +  promoter       CMV promoter: human cytomegalovirus (CMV) immediate early promoter
    611..630     +  promoter       PLtetO-1 promoter (fragment): modified phage lambda PL promoter with tet operator sites (Lutz and Bujard, 1997)
    632..651     +  promoter       PLtetO-1 promoter (fragment): modified phage lambda PL promoter with tet operator sites (Lutz and Bujard, 1997)
    659..692     +  promoter       TRE3GV promoter (fragment): 3rd-generation Tet-responsive promoter that can be activated by binding of Tet-On® 3G, optimized for retroviral and lentiviral vectors
    852..1814    +  CDS            birA: BIRA_ECOLI - Also known as bioR, dhbB. Experimental evidence at protein level: Swiss-Prot protein existence level 1. Acts both as a biotin--[acetyl-CoA-carboxylase] ligase and a biotin-operon repressor. In the presence of ATP, BirA activates biotin to form the BirA-biotinyl-5'-adenylate (BirA-bio-5'-AMP or holoBirA) complex. HoloBirA can either transfer the biotinyl moiety to the biotin carboxyl carrier protein (BCCP) subunit of acetyl-CoA carboxylase, or bind to the biotin operator site and inhibit transcription of the operon. From Escherichia coli (strain K12).
   1815..1840    +  CDS            3xHA (fragment): three tandem HA epitope tags
   1872..1891    +  CDS            Strep-Tag II (fragment): peptide that binds Strep-Tactin®, an engineered form of streptavidin
   1932..1954    +  CDS            Strep-Tag II (fragment): peptide that binds Strep-Tactin®, an engineered form of streptavidin
   1969..1986    +  protein_bind   attB1 (fragment): mutant version of attB; core recombination site for the Gateway® BP reaction BP Clonase™
   1992..2636    +  CDS            RAB5A: RAB5A_HUMAN - Also known as RAB5. Experimental evidence at protein level: Swiss-Prot protein existence level 1. Small GTPase which cycles between active GTP-bound and inactive GDP-bound states. In its active state, binds to a variety of effector proteins to regulate cellular responses such as of intracellular membrane trafficking, from the formation of transport vesicles to their fusion with membranes. Active GTP-bound form is able to recruit to membranes different sets of downstream effectors directly responsible for vesicle formation, movement, tethering and fusion. RAB5A is required for the
   2638..2662    -  protein_bind   attB2: mutant version of attB; recombination site for the Gateway® BP reaction BP Clonase™
   2706..2930    +  polyA_signal   bGH poly(A) signal: bovine growth hormone polyadenylation signal
   2934..2955    +  promoter       SV40 promoter (fragment): SV40 enhancer and early promoter
   2976..3209    +  rep_origin     f1 ori (fragment) (sequence partly withheld): f1 bacteriophage origin of replication; arrow indicates direction of (+) strand synthesis
   3214..3261    +  protein_bind   FRT: FLP-mediated recombination occurs in the 8-bp core sequence TCTAGAAA (Turan and Bode, 2011). FLP recombinase from the Saccharomyces cerevisiae 2μ plasmid
   3269..4291    +  CDS            HygR: aminoglycoside phosphotransferase from E. coli; aph(4)-Ia; confers resistance to hygromycin
   4301..4426    +  CDS            ble (fragment): BLE_KLEPN - Experimental evidence at protein level: Swiss-Prot protein existence level 1. Binding protein with a strong affinity to the bleomycin family of antibiotics. Binds to CL990; an antimitotic-antibiotic compound. From Klebsiella pneumoniae.
   4421..4542    +  polyA_signal   SV40 poly(A) signal: SV40 polyadenylation signal
   4615..4631    -  protein_bind   lac operator: The lac repressor binds to the lac operator to inhibit transcription in E. coli. This inhibition can be relieved by adding lactose or isopropyl-β-D-thiogalactopyranoside (IPTG). lac repressor encoded by lacI
   4639..4669    -  promoter       lac promoter: promoter for the E. coli lac operon
   4684..4705    -  protein_bind   CAP binding site: CAP binding activates transcription in the presence of cAMP. E. coli catabolite activator protein
   4718..4810    -  CDS            lacI (fragment): lac repressor; lacI; The lac repressor binds to the lac operator to inhibit transcription in E. coli. This inhibition can be relieved by adding lactose or isopropyl-β-D-thiogalactopyranoside (IPTG).
   4993..5581    -  rep_origin     ori: high-copy-number ColE1/pMB1/pBR322/pUC origin of replication
   5752..6612    -  CDS            AmpR: β-lactamase; bla; confers resistance to ampicillin, carbenicillin, and related antibiotics
   6613..6717    -  promoter       AmpR promoter: bla
   6776..6828    -  misc_feature   bom (fragment): basis of mobility region from pBR322
>Addgene plasmid #111692 | MAC_N_RAB5A | addgene full sequence | sequence record 212876 | Addgene NGS Result
GATGTACGGGCCAGATATACGCGTTGACATTGATTATTGACTAGTTATTAATAGTAATCAATTACGGGGT
CATTAGTTCATAGCCCATATATGGAGTTCCGCGTTACATAACTTACGGTAAATGGCCCGCCTGGCTGACC
GCCCAACGACCCCCGCCCATTGACGTCAATAATGACGTATGTTCCCATAGTAACGCCAATAGGGACTTTC
CATTGACGTCAATGGGTGGAGTATTTACGGTAAACTGCCCACTTGGCAGTACATCAAGTGTATCATATGC
CAAGTACGCCCCCTATTGACGTCAATGACGGTAAATGGCCCGCCTGGCATTATGCCCAGTACATGACCTT
ATGGGACTTTCCTACTTGGCAGTACATCTACGTATTAGTCATCGCTATTACCATGGTGATGCGGTTTTGG
CAGTACATCAATGGGCGTGGATAGCGGTTTGACTCACGGGGATTTCCAAGTCTCCACCCCATTGACGTCA
ATGGGAGTTTGTTTTGGCACCAAAATCAACGGGACTTTCCAAAATGTCGTAACAACTCCGCCCCATTGAC
GCAAATGGGCGGTAGGCGTGTACGGTGGGAGGTCTATATAAGCAGAGCTCTCCCTATCAGTGATAGAGAT
CTCCCTATCAGTGATAGAGATCGTCGACGAGCTCGTTTAGTGAACCGTCAGATCGCCTGGAGACGCCATC
CACGCTGTTTTGACCTCCATAGAAGACACCGGGACCGATCCAGCCTCCGGACTCTAGCGTTTAAACTTAA
GCTTGGTACCGAGCTCGGATCCACTAGTCCAGTGTGGTGGAATTCTGCAGATATCCAGCACAGTGGCGGC
CGCTCGAGACCATGAAGGACAACACCGTGCCCCTGAAGCTGATCGCCCTGCTGGCCAACGGCGAGTTCCA
CTCTGGCGAGCAGCTGGGCGAGACACTGGGCATGAGCAGAGCCGCCATCAACAAGCACATCCAGACCCTG
CGGGACTGGGGCGTGGACGTGTTCACAGTGCCCGGCAAGGGCTACAGCCTGCCCGAGCCCATCCAGCTGC
TGAACGCCAAGCAGATCCTGGGCCAGCTGGATGGCGGATCTGTGGCCGTGCTGCCCGTGATCGACAGCAC
CAACCAGTATCTGCTCGACCGGATCGGCGAGCTGAAGTCCGGCGACGCCTGTATCGCCGAGTACCAGCAG
GCCGGCAGAGGCGGCAGGGGCAGAAAGTGGTTCAGCCCCTTCGGCGCCAACCTGTACCTGAGCATGTTCT
GGAGACTGGAACAGGGCCCAGCCGCCGCTATTGGCCTGAGCCTGGTCATCGGCATCGTGATGGCCGAGGT
GCTGCGGAAGCTGGGCGCCGACAAAGTGCGCGTGAAGTGGCCCAACGACCTGTATCTGCAGGACCGGAAG
CTGGCCGGCATCCTGGTGGAACTGACCGGCAAAACAGGCGACGCCGCCCAGATCGTGATCGGCGCTGGCA
TCAACATGGCCATGCGGCGGGTGGAAGAGAGCGTGGTCAACCAGGGCTGGATCACCCTGCAGGAAGCCGG
CATCAACCTGGACCGGAACACCCTGGCCGCCATGCTGATCAGAGAGCTGAGAGCCGCCCTGGAACTGTTC
GAGCAGGAAGGCCTGGCCCCCTACCTGAGCAGATGGGAGAAGCTGGACAACTTCATCAACCGGCCCGTGA
AACTGATCATCGGCGACAAAGAGATCTTCGGCATCAGCCGGGGCATCGACAAGCAGGGGGCCCTGCTCCT
GGAACAGGACGGCATCATCAAGCCCTGGATGGGCGGCGAGATCAGCCTGCGGAGCGCCGAGAAGTACCCA
TACGATGTTCCTGACTATGCCGGTACCGAGCTCGGATCCACCATGGCTAGCTGGAGCCACCCGCAGTTCG
AGAAAGGTGGAGGTTCCGGAGGTGGATCGGGAGGTGGATCGTGGAGCCACCCGCAGTTCGAAAAAGCGGC
CGATATCACAAGTTTGTACAAAAAAGTTGGCATGGCTAGTCGAGGCGCAACAAGACCCAACGGGCCAAAT
ACTGGAAATAAAATATGCCAGTTCAAACTAGTACTTCTGGGAGAGTCCGCTGTTGGCAAATCAAGCCTAG
TGCTTCGTTTTGTGAAAGGCCAATTTCATGAATTTCAAGAGAGTACCATTGGGGCTGCTTTTCTAACCCA
AACTGTATGTCTTGATGACACTACAGTAAAGTTTGAAATATGGGATACAGCTGGTCAAGAACGATACCAT
AGCCTAGCACCAATGTACTACAGAGGAGCACAAGCAGCCATAGTTGTATATGATATCACAAATGAGGAGT
CCTTTGCAAGAGCAAAAAATTGGGTTAAAGAACTTCAGAGGCAAGCAAGTCCTAACATTGTAATAGCTTT
ATCGGGAAACAAGGCCGACCTAGCAAATAAAAGAGCAGTAGATTTCCAGGAAGCACAGTCCTATGCAGAT
GACAATAGTTTATTATTCATGGAGACATCCGCTAAAACATCAATGAATGTAAATGAAATATTCATGGCAA
TAGCTAAAAAATTGCCAAAGAATGAACCACAAAATCCAGGAGCAAATTCTGCCAGAGGAAGAGGAGTAGA
CCTTACCGAACCCACACAACCAACCAGGAATCAGTGTTGTAGTAACTACCCAACTTTCTTGTACAAAGTG
GTGACGTAAGCTAGGGGCCCGTTTAAACCCGCTGATCAGCCTCGACTGTGCCTTCTAGTTGCCAGCCATC
TGTTGTTTGCCCCTCCCCCGTGCCTTCCTTGACCCTGGAAGGTGCCACTCCCACTGTCCTTTCCTAATAA
AATGAGGAAATTGCATCGCATTGTCTGAGTAGGTGTCATTCTATTCTGGGGGGTGGGGTGGGGCAGGACA
GCAAGGGGGAGGATTGGGAAGACAATAGCAGGCATGCTGGGGATGCGGTGGGCTCTATGGCTTCTGAGGC
GGAAAGAACCAGCTGGGGCTCTAGGGGGTATCCCC
[124 nt withheld, positions 2976-3099]
C
[91 nt withheld, positions 3101-3191]
AGGGTGATGGTTCACGTACCTAGAAGTTCCTATTCCGAAGTTCCTATTCTCTAGAAAGTATAGGAACTTC
CTTGGCCAAAAAGCCTGAACTCACCGCGACGTCTGTCGAGAAGTTTCTGATCGAAAAGTTCGACAGCGTC
TCCGACCTGATGCAGCTCTCGGAGGGCGAAGAATCTCGTGCTTTCAGCTTCGATGTAGGAGGGCGTGGAT
ATGTCCTGCGGGTAAATAGCTGCGCCGATGGTTTCTACAAAGATCGTTATGTTTATCGGCACTTTGCATC
GGCCGCGCTCCCGATTCCGGAAGTGCTTGACATTGGGGAATTCAGCGAGAGCCTGACCTATTGCATCTCC
CGCCGTGCACAGGGTGTCACGTTGCAAGACCTGCCTGAAACCGAACTGCCCGCTGTTCTGCAGCCGGTCG
CGGAGGCCATGGATGCGATCGCTGCGGCCGATCTTAGCCAGACGAGCGGGTTCGGCCCATTCGGACCGCA
AGGAATCGGTCAATACACTACATGGCGTGATTTCATATGCGCGATTGCTGATCCCCATGTGTATCACTGG
CAAACTGTGATGGACGACACCGTCAGTGCGTCCGTCGCGCAGGCTCTCGATGAGCTGATGCTTTGGGCCG
AGGACTGCCCCGAAGTCCGGCACCTCGTGCACGCGGATTTCGGCTCCAACAATGTCCTGACGGACAATGG
CCGCATAACAGCGGTCATTGACTGGAGCGAGGCGATGTTCGGGGATTCCCAATACGAGGTCGCCAACATC
TTCTTCTGGAGGCCGTGGTTGGCTTGTATGGAGCAGCAGACGCGCTACTTCGAGCGGAGGCATCCGGAGC
TTGCAGGATCGCCGCGGCTCCGGGCGTATATGCTCCGCATTGGTCTTGACCAACTCTATCAGAGCTTGGT
TGACGGCAATTTCGATGATGCAGCTTGGGCGCAGGGTCGATGCGACGCAATCGTCCGATCCGGAGCCGGG
ACTGTCGGGCGTACACAAATCGCCCGCAGAAGCGCGGCCGTCTGGACCGATGGCTGTGTAGAAGTACTCG
CCGATAGTGGAAACCGACGCCCCAGCACTCGTCCGAGGGCAAAGGAATAGCACGTACTACGAGATTTCGA
TTCCACCGCCGCCTTCTATGAAAGGTTGGGCTTCGGAATCGTTTTCCGGGACGCCGGCTGGATGATCCTC
CAGCGCGGGGATCTCATGCTGGAGTTCTTCGCCCACCCCAACTTGTTTATTGCAGCTTATAATGGTTACA
AATAAAGCAATAGCATCACAAATTTCACAAATAAAGCATTTTTTTCACTGCATTCTAGTTGTGGTTTGTC
CAAACTCATCAATGTATCTTATCATGTCTGTATACCGTCGACCTCTAGCTAGAGCTTGGCGTAATCATGG
TCATAGCTGTTTCCTGTGTGAAATTGTTATCCGCTCACAATTCCACACAACATACGAGCCGGAAGCATAA
AGTGTAAAGCCTGGGGTGCCTAATGAGTGAGCTAACTCACATTAATTGCGTTGCGCTCACTGCCCGCTTT
CCAGTCGGGAAACCTGTCGTGCCAGCTGCATTAATGAATCGGCCAACGCGCGGGGAGAGGCGGTTTGCGT
ATTGGGCGCTCTTCCGCTTCCTCGCTCACTGACTCGCTGCGCTCGGTCGTTCGGCTGCGGCGAGCGGTAT
CAGCTCACTCAAAGGCGGTAATACGGTTATCCACAGAATCAGGGGATAACGCAGGAAAGAACATGTGAGC
AAAAGGCCAGCAAAAGGCCAGGAACCGTAAAAAGGCCGCGTTGCTGGCGTTTTTCCATAGGCTCCGCCCC
CCTGACGAGCATCACAAAAATCGACGCTCAAGTCAGAGGTGGCGAAACCCGACAGGACTATAAAGATACC
AGGCGTTTCCCCCTGGAAGCTCCCTCGTGCGCTCTCCTGTTCCGACCCTGCCGCTTACCGGATACCTGTC
CGCCTTTCTCCCTTCGGGAAGCGTGGCGCTTTCTCATAGCTCACGCTGTAGGTATCTCAGTTCGGTGTAG
GTCGTTCGCTCCAAGCTGGGCTGTGTGCACGAACCCCCCGTTCAGCCCGACCGCTGCGCCTTATCCGGTA
ACTATCGTCTTGAGTCCAACCCGGTAAGACACGACTTATCGCCACTGGCAGCAGCCACTGGTAACAGGAT
TAGCAGAGCGAGGTATGTAGGCGGTGCTACAGAGTTCTTGAAGTGGTGGCCTAACTACGGCTACACTAGA
AGAACAGTATTTGGTATCTGCGCTCTGCTGAAGCCAGTTACCTTCGGAAAAAGAGTTGGTAGCTCTTGAT
CCGGCAAACAAACCACCGCTGGTAGCGGTGGTTTTTTTGTTTGCAAGCAGCAGATTACGCGCAGAAAAAA
AGGATCTCAAGAAGATCCTTTGATCTTTTCTACGGGGTCTGACGCTCAGTGGAACGAAAACTCACGTTAA
GGGATTTTGGTCATGAGATTATCAAAAAGGATCTTCACCTAGATCCTTTTAAATTAAAAATGAAGTTTTA
AATCAATCTAAAGTATATATGAGTAAACTTGGTCTGACAGTTACCAATGCTTAATCAGTGAGGCACCTAT
CTCAGCGATCTGTCTATTTCGTTCATCCATAGTTGCCTGACTCCCCGTCGTGTAGATAACTACGATACGG
GAGGGCTTACCATCTGGCCCCAGTGCTGCAATGATACCGCGAGACCCACGCTCACCGGCTCCAGATTTAT
CAGCAATAAACCAGCCAGCCGGAAGGGCCGAGCGCAGAAGTGGTCCTGCAACTTTATCCGCCTCCATCCA
GTCTATTAATTGTTGCCGGGAAGCTAGAGTAAGTAGTTCGCCAGTTAATAGTTTGCGCAACGTTGTTGCC
ATTGCTACAGGCATCGTGGTGTCACGCTCGTCGTTTGGTATGGCTTCATTCAGCTCCGGTTCCCAACGAT
CAAGGCGAGTTACATGATCCCCCATGTTGTGCAAAAAAGCGGTTAGCTCCTTCGGTCCTCCGATCGTTGT
CAGAAGTAAGTTGGCCGCAGTGTTATCACTCATGGTTATGGCAGCACTGCATAATTCTCTTACTGTCATG
CCATCCGTAAGATGCTTTTCTGTGACTGGTGAGTACTCAACCAAGTCATTCTGAGAATAGTGTATGCGGC
GACCGAGTTGCTCTTGCCCGGCGTCAATACGGGATAATACCGCGCCACATAGCAGAACTTTAAAAGTGCT
CATCATTGGAAAACGTTCTTCGGGGCGAAAACTCTCAAGGATCTTACCGCTGTTGAGATCCAGTTCGATG
TAACCCACTCGTGCACCCAACTGATCTTCAGCATCTTTTACTTTCACCAGCGTTTCTGGGTGAGCAAAAA
CAGGAAGGCAAAATGCCGCAAAAAAGGGAATAAGGGCGACACGGAAATGTTGAATACTCATACTCTTCCT
TTTTCAATATTATTGAAGCATTTATCAGGGTTATTGTCTCATGAGCGGATACATATTTGAATGTATTTAG
AAAAATAAACAAATAGGGGTTCCGCGCACATTTCCCCGAAAAGTGCCACCTGACGTCGACGGATCGGGAG
ATCTCCCGATCCCCTATGGTGCACTCTCAGTACAATCTGCTCTGATGCCGCATAGTTAAGCCAGTATCTG
CTCCCTGCTTGTGTGTTGGAGGTCGCTGAGTAGTGCGCGAGCAAAATTTAAGCTACAACAAGGCAAGGCT
TGACCGACAATTGCATGAAGAATCTGCTTAGGGTTAGGCGTTTTGCGCTGCTTCGC
